Addgene plasmid #228565: LC3B-TdLanYFP
Purpose: Encodes an acceptor-only, TdLanYFP-tagged version of the LC3B biosensor under the control of the CMV promoter
Depositing lab: Giulia Bertolin. Depositing organization: CNRS, Delegation Bretagne et Pays de la Loire. Publication: The LC3B FRET biosensor monitors the modes of action of ATG4B during autophagy in living cells. Gokerkucuk EB, Cheron A, Tramier M, Bertolin G. Autophagy. 2023 Aug;19(8):2275-2295. doi: 10.1080/15548627.2023.2179845. Epub 2023 Feb 22. PubMed 36814061.
Backbone
  Vector backbone: pCMV
  Vector type: Mammalian Expression
  Selectable markers: Neomycin (select with G418)
Growth in bacteria
  Bacterial resistance: Kanamycin, 50 μg/mL
  Growth temperature: 37°C
  Growth strain: DH5alpha
  Copy number: High Copy
Gene/Insert
  Gene/Insert name: MAP1LC3B (alt name: LC3B)
  Species: H. sapiens (human)
  Entrez Gene: MAP1LC3B (a.k.a. ATG8F, LC3B, MAP1A/1BLC3, MAP1LC3B-a)
  Promoter: CMV
  Tag / fusion protein: TdLanYFP (C terminal on insert)
  Cloning method: Gibson Cloning
  Sequencing primers: 5′ CMV
Terms and licenses: Academic/Nonprofit Terms; Industry Terms: Not Available to Industry
How to cite: LC3B-TdLanYFP was a gift from Giulia Bertolin (Addgene plasmid # 228565 ; http://n2t.net/addgene:228565 ; RRID:Addgene_228565)
