[The description below was written by a language model from this plasmid's Addgene catalogue record and pLannotate feature annotations shown in this document.]
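Description:
LC3B-TdLanYFP is a 5,752-nt mammalian expression plasmid on a pCMV backbone that encodes human MAP1LC3B (LC3B), the ubiquitin-like autophagy protein that marks forming autophagosomes, fused at its C terminus to TdLanYFP. The feature table shows the LC3B coding sequence followed directly by two consecutive copies of dLanYFP, a constitutively fluorescent green/yellow protein derived from Branchiostoma lanceolatum. This fits a tandem-dimer arrangement in which the two units are expressed as a single polypeptide. Transcription is driven by the human cytomegalovirus immediate-early enhancer and promoter, which span the numbering origin of the circular sequence, and is terminated by an SV40 polyadenylation signal. The short large T antigen, ble and bGH poly(A) fragments flagged by the annotation appear to be backbone remnants rather than functional parts.

The plasmid replicates in bacteria at high copy from a ColE1/pUC-type origin, and it also carries an f1 phage origin. A single NeoR/KanR gene (aminoglycoside phosphotransferase from Tn5) sits downstream of both a bacterial bla promoter and the SV40 enhancer/early promoter and ends with an HSV TK poly(A) signal. It therefore gives kanamycin resistance in E. coli and G418 selection in mammalian cells.

According to the record, this is the acceptor-only version of an LC3B FRET biosensor developed to follow ATG4B activity during autophagy in living cells. Because it has the yellow acceptor but no donor fluorophore, it would typically serve as a control in FRET measurements, for example to assess acceptor behaviour and spectral contributions independently of energy transfer. The record does not detail specific control applications.
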