Features (pLannotate 1.2.2; 16 found; start..end, strand, type, name):
    206..229     +  misc_feature   MCS (fragment): multiple cloning site
    230..604     +  CDS            MAP1LC3B: MLP3B_HUMAN - Also known as MAP1ALC3. Experimental evidence at protein level: Swiss-Prot protein existence level 1. Ubiquitin-like modifier involved in formation of autophagosomal vacuoles (autophagosomes). Plays a role in mitophagy which contributes to regulate mitochondrial quantity and quality by eliminating the mitochondria to a basal level to fulfill cellular energy requirements and preventing excess ROS production (PubMed:28017329). While LC3s are involved in elongation of the phagophore membrane, the GABARAP/GATE-16 subfamily is essential for a later stage in autophagosome maturation. P
    611..1297    +  CDS            dLanYFP: dLanYFP is a basic (constitutively fluorescent) green/yellow fluorescent protein published in 2013, derived from Branchiostoma lanceolatum.
   1334..2029    +  CDS            dLanYFP: dLanYFP is a basic (constitutively fluorescent) green/yellow fluorescent protein published in 2013, derived from Branchiostoma lanceolatum.
   2049..2132    +  CDS            large T antigen (fragment): large T antigen from SV40 (simian virus 40)
   2155..2276    +  polyA_signal   SV40 poly(A) signal: SV40 polyadenylation signal
   2310..2738    -  rep_origin     f1 ori (sequence partly withheld): f1 bacteriophage origin of replication; arrow indicates direction of (+) strand synthesis
   2765..2869    +  promoter       AmpR promoter: bla
   2871..3228    +  promoter       SV40 promoter: SV40 enhancer and early promoter
   3263..4057    +  CDS            NeoR/KanR: aminoglycoside phosphotransferase from Tn5; aph(3')-II (or nptII); confers resistance to neomycin, kanamycin, and G418 (Geneticin®)
   4078..4230    +  CDS            ble (fragment): BLE_KLEPN - Experimental evidence at protein level: Swiss-Prot protein existence level 1. Binding protein with a strong affinity to the bleomycin family of antibiotics. Binds to CL990; an antimitotic-antibiotic compound. From Klebsiella pneumoniae.
   4289..4336    +  polyA_signal   HSV TK poly(A) signal: herpes simplex virus thymidine kinase polyadenylation signal (Cole and Stacy, 1985)
   4427..4443    -  polyA_signal   bGH poly(A) signal (fragment): bovine growth hormone polyadenylation signal
   4665..5253    +  rep_origin     ori: high-copy-number ColE1/pMB1/pBR322/pUC origin of replication
   5428..5731    +  enhancer       CMV enhancer: human cytomegalovirus immediate early enhancer
   5732..183     +  promoter       CMV promoter (across the origin): human cytomegalovirus (CMV) immediate early promoter
>Addgene plasmid #228565 | LC3B-TdLanYFP | addgene full sequence | sequence record 457679 | Addgene NGS Result
ATCAATGGGCGTGGATAGCGGTTTGACTCACGGGGATTTCCAAGTCTCCACCCCATTGACGTCAATGGGA
GTTTGTTTTGGCACCAAAATCAACGGGACTTTCCAAAATGTCGTAACAACTCCGCCCCATTGACGCAAAT
GGGCGGTAGGCGTGTACGGTGGGAGGTCTATATAAGCAGAGCTGGTTTAGTGAACCGTCAGATCCGCTAG
CGCTACCGGACTCAGATCTATGCCGTCGGAGAAGACCTTCAAGCAGCGCCGCACCTTCGAACAAAGAGTA
GAAGATGTCCGACTTATTCGAGAGCAGCATCCAACCAAAATCCCGGTGATAATAGAACGATACAAGGGTG
AGAAGCAGCTTCCTGTTCTGGATAAAACAAAGTTCCTTGTACCTGACCATGTCAACATGAGTGAGCTCAT
CAAGATAATTAGAAGGCGCTTACAGCTCAATGCTAATCAGGCCTTCTTCCTGTTGGTGAACGGACACAGC
ATGGTCAGCGTCTCCACACCAATCTCAGAGGTGTATGAGAGTGAGAAAGATGAAGATGGATTCCTGTACA
TGGTCTACGCCTCCCAGGAGACGTTCGGGATGAAATTGTCAGTGGAATTCATGGTCTCCAAAGGAGAGGA
GGATAACATGGCCTCTCTCCCAGCGACACATGAGTTACACATCTTTGGCTCCTTCAACGGTGTGGACTTT
GACATGGTGGGTCGTGGCACCGGCAATCCAAATGATGGTTATGAGGAGTTAAACCTGAAGTCCACCAAGG
GTGACCTCCAGTTCTCCCCCTGGATTCTGGTCCCTCAAATCGGGTATGGATTCCATCAGTACCTGCCCTT
CCCCGACGGGATGTCGCCTTTCCAGGCCGCCATGAAAGATGGCTCCGGATACCAAGTCCATCGCACAATG
CAGTTTGAAGACGGTGCCTCCCTGACTTCCAACTACCGCTACACCTACGAGGGAAGCCACATCAAAGGAG
AGTTTCAGGTGAAGGGGACTGGTTTCCCTGCTGACGGTCCTGTGATGACCAACTCGCTGACCGCTGCGGA
CTGGTGCGTGACCAAGATGCTGTACCCCAACGACAAAACCATCATCAGCACCTTTGACTGGACTTACACC
ACTGGAAATGGCAAGCGCTACCAGAGCACTGCGCGGACCACCTACACCTTTGCCAAGCCAATGGCGGCCA
ACATCCTGAAGAACCAGCCGATGTTCGTGTTCCGTAAGACGGAACTCAAGCACTCCAAGACCGAACTCAA
CTTCAAGGAGTGGCAAAAGGCATTTACCGATGTGATGTCGACTGGCACTGGTTCTACGGGCTCGGGCTCC
TCAGGAGAGGAGGATAACATGGCCTCTCTCCCAGCGACACATGAGTTACACATCTTTGGCTCCTTCAACG
GTGTGGACTTTGACATGGTGGGTCGTGGCACCGGCAATCCAAATGATGGTTATGAGGAGTTAAACCTGAA
GTCCACCAAGGGTGACCTCCAGTTCTCCCCCTGGATTCTGGTCCCTCAAATCGGGTATGGCTTCCATCAG
TACCTGCCCTTCCCCGACGGGATGTCGCCTTTCCAGGCCGCCATGAAAGATGGCTCCGGATACCAAGTCC
ATCGCACAATGCAGTTTGAAGACGGTGCCTCCCTGACTTCCAACTACCGCTACACCTACGAGGGAAGCCA
CATCAAAGGAGAGTTTCAGGTGAAGGGGACTGGTTTCCCTGCTGACGGTCCTGTGATGACCAACTCGCTG
ACCGCTGCGGACTGGTGCGTGACCAAGATGCTGTACCCCAACGACAAAACCATCATCAGCACCTTTGACT
GGACTTACACCACTGGAAATGGCAAGCGCTACCAGAGCACTGCGCGGACCACCTACACCTTTGCCAAGCC
AATGGCGGCCAACATCCTGAAGAACCAGCCGATGTTCGTGTTCCGTAAGACGGAACTCAAGCACTCCAAG
ACCGAACTCAACTTCAAGGAGTGGCAAAAGGCATTTACCGATGTGATGGGCATGGACGAGCTGTACAAGT
AAAGCGGCCGCGACTCTAGATCATAATCAGCCATACCACATTTGTAGAGGTTTTACTTGCTTTAAAAAAC
CTCCCACACCTCCCCCTGAACCTGAAACATAAAATGAATGCAATTGTTGTTGTTAACTTGTTTATTGCAG
CTTATAATGGTTACAAATAAAGCAATAGCATCACAAATTTCACAAATAAAGCATTTTTTTCACTGCATTC
TAGTTGTGGTTTGTCCAAACTCATCAATGTATCTTAAGGCGTAAATTGTAAGCGTTAATATTTTGTTAAA
ATTCGCGTTAAATTTTTGTTAAATCAGCTCATTTTTTAACCAATAGGCCGAAATCGGCAAAATCCCTTAT
AAATCAAAAGAATAGACCGAGATAGGGT
[37 nt withheld, positions 2409-2445]
AAAGAACGTGGACTCCAACGTCAAAGG
[49 nt withheld, positions 2473-2521]
T
[91 nt withheld, positions 2523-2613]
G
[124 nt withheld, positions 2615-2738]
CAGGTGGCACTTTTCGGGGAAATGTGCGCGGAACCCCTATTTGTTTATTTTTCTAAATACATTCAAATAT
GTATCCGCTCATGAGACAATAACCCTGATAAATGCTTCAATAATATTGAAAAAGGAAGAGTCCTGAGGCG
GAAAGAACCAGCTGTGGAATGTGTGTCAGTTAGGGTGTGGAAAGTCCCCAGGCTCCCCAGCAGGCAGAAG
TATGCAAAGCATGCATCTCAATTAGTCAGCAACCAGGTGTGGAAAGTCCCCAGGCTCCCCAGCAGGCAGA
AGTATGCAAAGCATGCATCTCAATTAGTCAGCAACCATAGTCCCGCCCCTAACTCCGCCCATCCCGCCCC
TAACTCCGCCCAGTTCCGCCCATTCTCCGCCCCATGGCTGACTAATTTTTTTTATTTATGCAGAGGCCGA
GGCCGCCTCGGCCTCTGAGCTATTCCAGAAGTAGTGAGGAGGCTTTTTTGGAGGCCTAGGCTTTTGCAAA
GATCGATCAAGAGACAGGATGAGGATCGTTTCGCATGATTGAACAAGATGGATTGCACGCAGGTTCTCCG
GCCGCTTGGGTGGAGAGGCTATTCGGCTATGACTGGGCACAACAGACAATCGGCTGCTCTGATGCCGCCG
TGTTCCGGCTGTCAGCGCAGGGGCGCCCGGTTCTTTTTGTCAAGACCGACCTGTCCGGTGCCCTGAATGA
ACTGCAAGACGAGGCAGCGCGGCTATCGTGGCTGGCCACGACGGGCGTTCCTTGCGCAGCTGTGCTCGAC
GTTGTCACTGAAGCGGGAAGGGACTGGCTGCTATTGGGCGAAGTGCCGGGGCAGGATCTCCTGTCATCTC
ACCTTGCTCCTGCCGAGAAAGTATCCATCATGGCTGATGCAATGCGGCGGCTGCATACGCTTGATCCGGC
TACCTGCCCATTCGACCACCAAGCGAAACATCGCATCGAGCGAGCACGTACTCGGATGGAAGCCGGTCTT
GTCGATCAGGATGATCTGGACGAAGAGCATCAGGGGCTCGCGCCAGCCGAACTGTTCGCCAGGCTCAAGG
CGAGCATGCCCGACGGCGAGGATCTCGTCGTGACCCATGGCGATGCCTGCTTGCCGAATATCATGGTGGA
AAATGGCCGCTTTTCTGGATTCATCGACTGTGGCCGGCTGGGTGTGGCGGACCGCTATCAGGACATAGCG
TTGGCTACCCGTGATATTGCTGAAGAGCTTGGCGGCGAATGGGCTGACCGCTTCCTCGTGCTTTACGGTA
TCGCCGCTCCCGATTCGCAGCGCATCGCCTTCTATCGCCTTCTTGACGAGTTCTTCTGAGCGGGACTCTG
GGGTTCGAAATGACCGACCAAGCGACGCCCAACCTGCCATCACGAGATTTCGATTCCACCGCCGCCTTCT
ATGAAAGGTTGGGCTTCGGAATCGTTTTCCGGGACGCCGGCTGGATGATCCTCCAGCGCGGGGATCTCAT
GCTGGAGTTCTTCGCCCACCCTAGGGGGAGGCTAACTGAAACACGGAAGGAGACAATACCGGAAGGAACC
CGCGCTATGACGGCAATAAAAAGACAGAATAAAACGCACGGTGTTGGGTCGTTTGTTCATAAACGCGGGG
TTCGGTCCCAGGGCTGGCACTCTGTCGATACCCCACCGAGACCCCATTGGGGCCAATACGCCCGCGTTTC
TTCCTTTTCCCCACCCCACCCCCCAAGTTCGGGTGAAGGCCCAGGGCTCGCAGCCAACGTCGGGGCGGCA
GGCCCTGCCATAGCCTCAGGTTACTCATATATACTTTAGATTGATTTAAAACTTCATTTTTAATTTAAAA
GGATCTAGGTGAAGATCCTTTTTGATAATCTCATGACCAAAATCCCTTAACGTGAGTTTTCGTTCCACTG
AGCGTCAGACCCCGTAGAAAAGATCAAAGGATCTTCTTGAGATCCTTTTTTTCTGCGCGTAATCTGCTGC
TTGCAAACAAAAAAACCACCGCTACCAGCGGTGGTTTGTTTGCCGGATCAAGAGCTACCAACTCTTTTTC
CGAAGGTAACTGGCTTCAGCAGAGCGCAGATACCAAATACTGTTCTTCTAGTGTAGCCGTAGTTAGGCCA
CCACTTCAAGAACTCTGTAGCACCGCCTACATACCTCGCTCTGCTAATCCTGTTACCAGTGGCTGCTGCC
AGTGGCGATAAGTCGTGTCTTACCGGGTTGGACTCAAGACGATAGTTACCGGATAAGGCGCAGCGGTCGG
GCTGAACGGGGGGTTCGTGCACACAGCCCAGCTTGGAGCGAACGACCTACACCGAACTGAGATACCTACA
GCGTGAGCTATGAGAAAGCGCCACGCTTCCCGAAGGGAGAAAGGCGGACAGGTATCCGGTAAGCGGCAGG
GTCGGAACAGGAGAGCGCACGAGGGAGCTTCCAGGGGGAAACGCCTGGTATCTTTATAGTCCTGTCGGGT
TTCGCCACCTCTGACTTGAGCGTCGATTTTTGTGATGCTCGTCAGGGGGGCGGAGCCTATGGAAAAACGC
CAGCAACGCGGCCTTTTTACGGTTCCTGGCCTTTTGCTGGCCTTTTGCTCACATGTTCTTTCCTGCGTTA
TCCCCTGATTCTGTGGATAACCGTATTACCGCCATGCATTAGTTATTAATAGTAATCAATTACGGGGTCA
TTAGTTCATAGCCCATATATGGAGTTCCGCGTTACATAACTTACGGTAAATGGCCCGCCTGGCTGACCGC
CCAACGACCCCCGCCCATTGACGTCAATAATGACGTATGTTCCCATAGTAACGCCAATAGGGACTTTCCA
TTGACGTCAATGGGTGGAGTATTTACGGTAAACTGCCCACTTGGCAGTACATCAAGTGTATCATATGCCA
AGTACGCCCCCTATTGACGTCAATGACGGTAAATGGCCCGCCTGGCATTATGCCCAGTACATGACCTTAT
GGGACTTTCCTACTTGGCAGTACATCTACGTATTAGTCATCGCTATTACCATGGTGATGCGGTTTTGGCA
GTAC
